Addgene plasmid #112777: pBP-PliaG
Purpose: Weak constitutive promoter of liaGFSR operon involved in detection of cell wall damage
Depositing lab: Chris French. Depositing organization: University of Edinburgh. Publication: BacilloFlex: A modular DNA assembly toolkit for Bacillus subtilis synthetic biology. Wicke N, Radford D, Verrone V, Wipat A, French CE. bioRxiv 185108 10.1101/185108.
Backbone
  Vector backbone: pSB1C3
  Backbone manufacturer: iGEM
  Backbone size w/o insert (bp): 2115
  Vector type: Bacterial Expression
Growth in bacteria
  Bacterial resistance: Chloramphenicol, 25 μg/mL
  Growth temperature: 37°C
  Growth strain: DH5alpha
  Copy number: High Copy
Gene/Insert
  Gene/Insert name: PliaG promoter (alt name: BBa_K143012)
  Species: Synthetic
  Insert size (bp): 121
  Cloning method: Restriction Enzyme; 5′ cloning site Bsa1 (unknown if destroyed); 3′ cloning site Bsa1 (unknown if destroyed)
Terms and licenses: Academic/Nonprofit Terms; Industry Terms: Not Available to Industry
Depositor comments: Please visit https://www.biorxiv.org/content/early/2017/09/06/185108 for bioRxiv preprint.
How to cite: pBP-PliaG was a gift from Chris French (Addgene plasmid # 112777 ; http://n2t.net/addgene:112777 ; RRID:Addgene_112777)
