[The description below was written by a language model from this plasmid's Addgene catalogue record and pLannotate feature annotations shown in this document.]
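Description:
pBP-PliaG is a small basic-part plasmid from the BacilloFlex modular DNA assembly toolkit for Bacillus subtilis synthetic biology. It is built on the iGEM standard backbone pSB1C3 and is catalogued as a bacterial expression vector, although in practice it stores a single regulatory part rather than driving expression of a gene. The sequenced plasmid is 2,228 nt long. It replicates in E. coli from a high-copy ColE1/pUC-type origin and is selected with chloramphenicol through a cat (chloramphenicol acetyltransferase) gene, which is driven by its own promoter and followed by the lambda t0 terminator. Two further annotated terminators, one derived from the E. coli his operon and one putative bacterial terminator, flank the cloning region as in pSB1C3, where they insulate the insert from transcriptional read-through from the backbone. A BioBrick prefix remnant is also detected next to the insertion site.

The payload is a 121 bp PliaG promoter, also known by the registry name BBa_K143012 and recorded as synthetic. PliaG is described as the weak constitutive promoter of the liaGFSR operon, which is involved in detecting cell wall damage. The automated feature table does not annotate the promoter itself. It presumably lies in the unannotated stretch after the BioBrick prefix, across the sequence origin. The part is flanked by BsaI sites, which fits release of the promoter by Type IIS digestion for ordered, Golden Gate-style assembly with other toolkit parts, though the record does not say whether the sites survive cloning. The plasmid is typically used as a source of a low-strength constitutive promoter when building B. subtilis expression constructs.
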