Features (pLannotate 1.2.2; 7 found; start..end, strand, type, name):
     19..76      +  terminator     his operon terminator: This putative transcriptin terminator from the E. coli his operon has a 2-bp deletion introduced during synthesis. Its efficiency has not been determined.
    271..859     -  rep_origin     ori: high-copy-number ColE1/pMB1/pBR322/pUC origin of replication
   1042..1136    -  terminator     lambda t0 terminator: transcription terminator from phage lambda
   1160..1816    -  CDS            cat: CAT_ECOLX - Experimental evidence at protein level: Swiss-Prot protein existence level 1. This enzyme is an effector of chloramphenicol resistance in bacteria. From Escherichia coli. This protein is used as a marker in many commonly used cloning vectors, such as pACYC184.
   1817..1914    -  promoter       cat promoter: promoter of the E. coli cat gene encoding chloramphenicol acetyltransferase
   2000..2043    -  terminator     bacterial terminator: putative bacterial transcription terminator
   2046..2065    +  misc_feature   BioBrick prefix: BioBrick prefix for parts that start with "ATG"
>Addgene plasmid #112777 | pBP-PliaG | addgene full sequence | sequence record 218358 | Addgene NGS Result
CCGTCTCATTAGCTGCAGTCCGGCAAAAAAGGGCAAGGTGTCACCACCCTGCCCTTTTTCTTTAAAACCG
AAAAGATTACTTCGCGTTATGCAGGCTTCCTCGCTCACTGACTCGCTGCGCTCGGTCGTTCGGCTGCGGC
GAGCGGTATCAGCTCACTCAAAGGCGGTAATACGGTTATCCACAGAATCAGGGGATAACGCAGGAAAGAA
CATGTGAGCAAAAGGCCAGCAAAAGGCCAGGAACCGTAAAAAGGCCGCGTTGCTGGCGTTTTTCCACAGG
CTCCGCCCCCCTGACGAGCATCACAAAAATCGACGCTCAAGTCAGAGGTGGCGAAACCCGACAGGACTAT
AAAGATACCAGGCGTTTCCCCCTGGAAGCTCCCTCGTGCGCTCTCCTGTTCCGACCCTGCCGCTTACCGG
ATACCTGTCCGCCTTTCTCCCTTCGGGAAGCGTGGCGCTTTCTCATAGCTCACGCTGTAGGTATCTCAGT
TCGGTGTAGGTCGTTCGCTCCAAGCTGGGCTGTGTGCACGAACCCCCCGTTCAGCCCGACCGCTGCGCCT
TATCCGGTAACTATCGTCTTGAGTCCAACCCGGTAAGACACGACTTATCGCCACTGGCAGCAGCCACTGG
TAACAGGATTAGCAGAGCGAGGTATGTAGGCGGTGCTACAGAGTTCTTGAAGTGGTGGCCTAACTACGGC
TACACTAGAAGAACAGTATTTGGTATCTGCGCTCTGCTGAAGCCAGTTACCTTCGGAAAAAGAGTTGGTA
GCTCTTGATCCGGCAAACAAACCACCGCTGGTAGCGGTGGTTTTTTTGTTTGCAAGCAGCAGATTACGCG
CAGAAAAAAAGGATCTCAAGAAGATCCTTTGATCTTTTCTACGGGGTCTGACGCTCAGTGGAACGAAAAC
TCACGTTAAGGGATTTTGGTCATGAGATTATCAAAAAGGATCTTCACCTAGATCCTTTTAAATTAAAAAT
GAAGTTTTAAATCAATCTAAAGTATATATGAGTAAACTTGGTCTGACAGCTCGAGGCTTGGATTCTCACC
AATAAAAAACGCCCGGCGGCAACCGAGCGTTCTGAACAAATCCAGATGGAGTTCTGAGGTCATTACTGGA
TCTATCAACAGGAGTCCAAGCGAGCTCGATATCAAATTACGCCCCGCCCTGCCACTCATCGCAGTACTGT
TGTAATTCATTAAGCATTCTGCCGACATGGAAGCCATCACAAACGGCATGATGAACCTGAATCGCCAGCG
GCATCAGCACCTTGTCGCCTTGCGTATAATATTTGCCCATGGTGAAAACGGGGGCGAAGAAGTTGTCCAT
ATTGGCCACGTTTAAATCAAAACTGGTGAAACTCACCCAGGGATTGGCTGACACGAAAAACATATTCTCA
ATAAACCCTTTAGGGAAATAGGCCAGGTTTTCACCGTAACACGCCACATCTTGCGAATATATGTGTAGAA
ACTGCCGGAAATCGTCGTGGTATTCACTCCAGAGCGATGAAAACGTTTCAGTTTGCTCATGGAAAACGGT
GTAACAAGGGTGAACACTATCCCATATCACCAGCTCACCGTCTTTCATTGCCATACGAAATTCCGGATGA
GCATTCATCAGGCGGGCAAGAATGTGAATAAAGGCCGGATAAAACTTGTGCTTATTTTTCTTTACGGTCT
TTAAAAAGGCCGTAATATCCAGCTGAACGGTCTGGTTATAGGTACATTGAGCAACTGACTGAAATGCCTC
AAAATGTTCTTTACGATGCCATTGGGATATATCAACGGTGGTATATCCAGTGATTTTTTTCTCCATTTTA
GCTTCCTTAGCTCCTGAAAATCTCGATAACTCAAAAAATACGCCCGGTAGTGATCTTATTTCATTATGGT
GAAAGTTGGAACCTCTTACGTGCCCGATCAACTCGAGTGCCACCTGACGTCTAAGAAACCATTATTATCA
TGACATTAACCTATAAAAATAGGCGTATCACGAGGCAGAATTTCAGATAAAAAAAATCCTTAGCTTTCGC
TAAGGATGATTTCTGGAATTCGCGGCCGCTTCTAGAATCTAGAGACGCATAGGTCTCACTATCAAAAATC
AGACCAGACAAAAGCGGCAAATGAATAAGCGGAACGGGGAAGGATTTGCGGTCAAGTCCTTCCCTTCCGC
ACGTATCAATTCGCAAGCTTTTCCTTTATAATAGAATGAATGAGTACAGAGACCCATG
